>Addgene plasmid #78680 | 36INS-pTet_FB | depositor full sequence | sequence record 147239 | 36INS-pTet_FB sequence 2198 bps
CGCTCGGAGAGAATACATAGTAAAGAAACCTCACTGTTGTTCCCTATCAGTGATAGAGATTGACATCCCT
ATCAGTGATAGAGATACTGAGCACTACTAGAGACCTACTAGTAGCGGCCGCTGCAGGCTTCCTCGCTCAC
TGACTCGCTGCGCTCGGTCGTTCGGCTGCGGCGAGCGGTATCAGCTCACTCAAAGGCGGTAATACGGTTA
TCCACAGAATCAGGGGATAACGCAGGAAAGAACATGTGAGCAAAAGGCCAGCAAAAGGCCAGGAACCGTA
AAAAGGCCGCGTTGCTGGCGTTTTTCCACAGGCTCCGCCCCCCTGACGAGCATCACAAAAATCGACGCTC
AAGTCAGAGGTGGCGAAACCCGACAGGACTATAAAGATACCAGGCGTTTCCCCCTGGAAGCTCCCTCGTG
CGCTCTCCTGTTCCGACCCTGCCGCTTACCGGATACCTGTCCGCCTTTCTCCCTTCGGGAAGCGTGGCGC
TTTCTCATAGCTCACGCTGTAGGTATCTCAGTTCGGTGTAGGTCGTTCGCTCCAAGCTGGGCTGTGTGCA
CGAACCCCCCGTTCAGCCCGACCGCTGCGCCTTATCCGGTAACTATCGTCTTGAGTCCAACCCGGTAAGA
CACGACTTATCGCCACTGGCAGCAGCCACTGGTAACAGGATTAGCAGAGCGAGGTATGTAGGCGGTGCTA
CAGAGTTCTTGAAGTGGTGGCCTAACTACGGCTACACTAGAAGAACAGTATTTGGTATCTGCGCTCTGCT
GAAGCCAGTTACCTTCGGAAAAAGAGTTGGTAGCTCTTGATCCGGCAAACAAACCACCGCTGGTAGCGGT
GGTTTTTTTGTTTGCAAGCAGCAGATTACGCGCAGAAAAAAAGGATCTCAAGAAGATCCTTTGATCTTTT
CTACGGGGTCTGACGCTCAGTGGAACGAAAACTCACGTTAAGGGATTTTGGTCATGAGATTATCAAAAAG
GATCTTCACCTAGATCCTTTTAAATTAAAAATGAAGTTTTAAATCAATCTAAAGTATATATGAGTAAACT
TGGTCTGACAGTTACCAATGCTTAATCAGTGAGGCACCTATCTCAGCGATCTGTCTATTTCGTTCATCCA
TAGTTGCCTGACTCCCCGTCGTGTAGATAACTACGATACGGGAGGGCTTACCATCTGGCCCCAGTGCTGC
AATGATACCGCGCGACCCACGCTCACCGGCTCCAGATTTATCAGCAATAAACCAGCCAGCCGGAAGGGCC
GAGCGCAGAAGTGGTCCTGCAACTTTATCCGCCTCCATCCAGTCTATTAATTGTTGCCGGGAAGCTAGAG
TAAGTAGTTCGCCAGTTAATAGTTTGCGCAACGTTGTTGCCATTGCTACAGGCATCGTGGTGTCACGCTC
GTCGTTTGGTATGGCTTCATTCAGCTCCGGTTCCCAACGATCAAGGCGAGTTACATGATCCCCCATGTTG
TGCAAAAAAGCGGTTAGCTCCTTCGGTCCTCCGATCGTTGTCAGAAGTAAGTTGGCCGCAGTGTTATCAC
TCATGGTTATGGCAGCACTGCATAATTCTCTTACTGTCATGCCATCCGTAAGATGCTTTTCTGTGACTGG
TGAGTACTCAACCAAGTCATTCTGAGAATAGTGTATGCGGCGACCGAGTTGCTCTTGCCCGGCGTCAATA
CGGGATAATACCGCGCCACATAGCAGAACTTTAAAAGTGCTCATCATTGGAAAACGTTCTTCGGGGCGAA
AACTCTCAAGGATCTTACCGCTGTTGAGATCCAGTTCGATGTAACCCACTCGTGCACCCAACTGATCTTC
AGCATCTTTTACTTTCACCAGCGTTTCTGGGTGAGCAAAAACAGGAAGGCAAAATGCCGCAAAAAAGGGA
ATAAGGGCGACACGGAAATGTTGAATACTCATACTCTTCCTTTTTCAATATTATTGAAGCATTTATCAGG
GTTATTGTCTCATGAGCGGATACATATTTGAATGTATTTAGAAAAATAAACAAATAGGGGTTCCGCGCAC
ATTTCCCCGAAAAGTGCCACCTGACGTCTAAGAAACCATTATTATCATGACATTAACCTATAAAAATAGG
CGTATCACGAGGCAGAATTTCAGATAAAAAAAATCCTTAGCTTTCGCTAAGGATGATTTCTGGAATTCGC
GGCCGCTTCTAGAGACTAGTGGGTCTCA
Features (pLannotate 1.2.2; 8 found; start..end, strand, type, name):
     41..59      +  protein_bind   tet operator: tetO; bacterial operator O2 for the tetR and tetA genes tetracycline repressor TetR
     65..84      +  promoter       H1-2O2 promoter (fragment): doxycycline-inducible variant of the human H1 RNA promoter (Henriksen et al., 2007)
    106..126     +  misc_feature   BioBrick suffix: universal suffix for all parts
    303..891     -  rep_origin     ori: high-copy-number ColE1/pMB1/pBR322/pUC origin of replication
   1062..1922    -  CDS            AmpR: β-lactamase; bla; confers resistance to ampicillin, carbenicillin, and related antibiotics
   1923..2027    -  promoter       AmpR promoter: bla
   2117..2160    -  terminator     bacterial terminator: putative bacterial transcription terminator
   2163..2184    +  misc_feature   BioBrick prefix: BioBrick prefix for parts that do not start with "ATG"
