[The description below was written by a language model from this plasmid's Addgene catalogue record and pLannotate feature annotations shown in this document.]
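Description:
36INS-pTet_FB is a small, high-copy synthetic biology part plasmid for Escherichia coli, built on the DVA destination vector of the MoClo (Modular Cloning) system. It is propagated through a ColE1/pUC-type origin of replication and selected with ampicillin via a β-lactamase (AmpR) gene driven by its native bla promoter. The annotated sequence also shows BioBrick prefix and suffix scars flanking the cloning region and a putative bacterial transcription terminator upstream of the part position. The catalogue lists a total size of 2113 bp, whereas the depositor's full sequence record is 2198 nt; the record does not explain this difference.

The payload is a 90 bp synthetic insert: a TetR-repressible pTet promoter modified from the registry part BBa_R0040, preceded by a 36-nucleotide DNA spacer that was empirically selected to act as an insulator. The feature table detects a tet operator (tetO) within the insert. The adjacent short hit labelled as a fragment of a doxycycline-inducible H1 promoter most likely reflects a second tetO-like sequence shared with that promoter rather than any mammalian element. The insert was cloned with the Type IIS enzyme BbsI, whose sites were destroyed in the process. The "F" and "B" in the name denote the MoClo fusion sites bordering the part, which set its position and orientation when it is assembled with downstream ribosome binding sites, coding sequences and terminators.

The construct serves as a basic promoter part for Golden Gate-style assembly of bacterial transcription units. The insulating spacer is intended to buffer promoter activity against the influence of upstream sequence, reducing DNA context dependence in genetic circuit design.
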