Addgene plasmid #78680: 36INS-pTet_FB
Purpose: Insulated MoClo promoter for E. coli. 36nt DNA spacer empirically selected. Modified from BBa_R0040. [F:36INS-pTet:B]
Depositing lab: Douglas Densmore. Depositing organization: Boston University Main Campus. Publication: Reducing DNA context dependence in bacterial promoters. Carr SB, Beal J, Densmore DM. PLoS One. 2017 Apr 19;12(4):e0176013. doi: 10.1371/journal.pone.0176013. eCollection 2017. PubMed 28422998.
Backbone
  Vector backbone: DVA
  Backbone size w/o insert (bp): 2023
  Total vector size (bp): 2113
  Vector type: Synthetic Biology
Growth in bacteria
  Bacterial resistance: Ampicillin, 100 μg/mL
  Growth temperature: 37°C
  Growth strain: DH5alpha
  Copy number: High Copy
Gene/Insert
  Gene/Insert name: Insulated pTet Promoter (alt name: 36INS-pTet_FB)
  Species: Synthetic
  Insert size (bp): 90
  Cloning method: Restriction Enzyme; 5′ cloning site BbsI (destroyed during cloning); 3′ cloning site BbsI (destroyed during cloning)
  Sequencing primers: 5′ TGCCACCTGACGTCTAAGAA; 3′ ATTACCGCCTTTGAGTGAGC
Terms and licenses: Academic/Nonprofit Terms; Industry Terms: Not Available to Industry
How to cite: 36INS-pTet_FB was a gift from Douglas Densmore (Addgene plasmid # 78680 ; http://n2t.net/addgene:78680 ; RRID:Addgene_78680)
