>Addgene plasmid #78680 | 36INS-pTet_FB | addgene partial sequence | sequence record 155962 | MoCloR 5'-gccacctgacgtctaagaaacc-3'
AATAGGCGTATCACGAGGCAGAATTTCAGATAAAAAAAATCCTTAGCTTTCGCTAAGGATGATTTCTGGA
ATTCGCGGCCGCTTCTAGAGACTAGTGGGTCTCACGCTCGGAGAGAATACATAGTAAAGAAACCTCACTG
TTGTTCCCTATCAGTGATAGAGATTGACATCCCTATCAGTGATAGAGATACTGAGCACTACTAGAGACCT
ACTAGTAGCGGCCGCTGCAGGCTTCCTCGCTCACTGACTCGCTGCGCTCGGTCGTTCGGCTGCGGCGAGC
GGTATCAGCTCACTCAAAGGCGGTAATACGGTTATCCACAGAATCAGGGGATAACGCAGGAAAGAACATG
TGAGCAAAAGGCCAGCAAAAGGCCAGGAACCGTAAAAAGGCCGCGTTGCTGGCGTTTTTCCACAGGCTCC
GCCCCCCTGACGAGCATCACAAAAATCGACGCTCAAGTCAGAGGTGGCGAAACCCGACAGGACTATAAAG
ATACCAGGCGTTTCCCCCTGGAAGCTCCCTCGTGCGCTCTCCTGTTCCGACCCTGCCGCTTACCGGATAC
CTGTCCGCCTTTCTCCCTTCGGGAAGCGTGGCGCTTTCTCATAGCTCACGCTGTAGGTATCTCAGTTCGG
TGTAGGTCGTTCGCTCCAAGCTGGGCTGTGTGCACGAACCCCCCGTTCAGCCCGACCGCTGCGCCTTATC
CGGTAACTATCGTCTTGAGTCCAACCCGGTAAGACACGACTTATCGCCACTGGCAGCAGCCACTGGTAAC
AGGATTAGCAGAGCGAGGTATGTAGGCGGTGCTACAGAGTTCTTGAAGTGGTGGCCTAACTACGGCTACA
CTAGAAGAACAGTATTTGGTATCTGCGCTCTGCTGA
