>Addgene plasmid #78680 | 36INS-pTet_FB | addgene partial sequence | sequence record 155963 | ASK-FN2 5'-CGGCCTTTTTACGGTTCCTG-3'
GATACCGCTCGCCGCAGCCGAACGACCGAGCGCAGCGAGTCAGTGAGCGAGGAAGCCTGCAGCGGCCGCT
ACTAGTAGGTCTCTAGTAGTGCTCAGTATCTCTATCACTGATAGGGATGTCAATCTCTATCACTGATAGG
GAACAACAGTGAGGTTTCTTTACTATGTATTCTCTCCGAGCGTGAGACCCACTAGTCTCTAGAAGCGGCC
GCGAATTCCAGAAATCATCCTTAGCGAAAGCTAAGGATTTTTTTTATCTGAAATTCTGCCTCGTGATACG
CCTATTTTTATAGGTTAATGTCATGATAATAATGGTTTCTTAGACGTCAGGTGGCACTTTTCGGGGAAAT
GTGCGCGGAACCCCTATTTGTTTATTTTTCTAAATACATTCAAATATGTATCCGCTCATGAGACAATAAC
CCTGATAAATGCTTCAATAATATTGAAAAAGGAAGAGTATGAGTATTCAACATTTCCGTGTCGCCCTTAT
TCCCTTTTTTGCGGCATTTTGCCTTCCTGTTTTTGCTCACCCAGAAACGCTGGTGAAAGTAAAAGATGCT
GAAGATCAGTTGGGTGCACGAGTGGGTTACATCGAACTGGATCTCAACAGCGGTAAGATCCTTGAGAGTT
TTCGCCCCGAAGAACGTTTTCCAATGATGAGCACTTTTAAAGTTCTGCTATGTGGCGCGGTATTATCCCG
TATTGACGCCGGGC
